Addgene plasmid #17706: GLASTp-DsRed2
Depositing lab: Nicholas Gaiano. Publication: Differential Notch signalling distinguishes neural stem cells from intermediate progenitors. Mizutani K, Yoon K, Dang L, Tokunaga A, Gaiano N. Nature. 2007 Sep 20. 449(7160):351-5. 10.1038/nature06090 PubMed 17721509.
Backbone
  Vector backbone: na
  Vector type: Mammalian Expression
Growth in bacteria
  Bacterial resistance: Ampicillin, 100 μg/mL
  Growth temperature: 37°C
  Growth strain: DH5alpha
  Copy number: High Copy
Gene/Insert
  Gene/Insert name: GLASTp (alt names: Glutamate-aspartate transporter promoter; SLC1A3)
  Species: H. sapiens (human)
  Entrez Gene: SLC1A3 (a.k.a. EA6, EAAT1, GLAST, GLAST1)
  Tag / fusion protein: DsRed2 (C terminal on insert)
  Cloning method: Restriction Enzyme
  Sequencing primers: 5′ na; 3′ DsRed1-N
Terms and licenses: Academic/Nonprofit Terms; Industry Terms: Not Available to Industry
How to cite: GLASTp-DsRed2 was a gift from Nicholas Gaiano (Addgene plasmid # 17706 ; http://n2t.net/addgene:17706 ; RRID:Addgene_17706)
