[The description below was written by a language model from this plasmid's Addgene catalogue record and pLannotate feature annotations shown in this document.]
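Description:
GLASTp-DsRed2 is a mammalian expression reporter plasmid of 5,867 nt in which the promoter of the human glutamate-aspartate transporter gene (SLC1A3, also known as GLAST or EAAT1) is placed upstream of the red fluorescent protein DsRed2. The backbone is not named in the record. The bacterial portion carries a high-copy ColE1/pUC-type origin, an ampicillin resistance gene (β-lactamase) with its own promoter, and an f1 phage origin. Short fragments of lacZα, a tetracycline resistance gene and SV40 large T antigen are also detected and appear to be non-functional remnants of vector ancestry. No mammalian selection marker is annotated, so the plasmid appears suited to transient delivery rather than drug selection of stable lines.

The reporter unit begins with a synthetic poly(A) signal and an RNA polymerase II transcriptional pause site from the human α2 globin gene. These insulating elements are commonly placed ahead of a test promoter to block read-through transcription from the backbone, so that signal reflects the inserted promoter alone. An unannotated stretch of roughly 2 kb follows, between the pause site and a multiple cloning site fragment. This is where the GLAST promoter would be expected to sit, although the feature table does not label it. The mammalian codon-optimised, tetrameric DsRed2 coding sequence lies immediately downstream, followed by an SV40 polyadenylation signal, which is annotated on the opposite strand to DsRed2. Although the catalogue lists DsRed2 as a C-terminal tag, the insert is a promoter, so the arrangement is a transcriptional reporter rather than a protein fusion.

The associated publication concerns Notch signalling in neural stem cells and intermediate progenitors. This suggests use of the construct to mark cells with active GLAST promoter activity by red fluorescence, though the record does not state the specific application.
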