Features (pLannotate 1.2.2; 12 found; start..end, strand, type, name):
      1..92      +  misc_feature   pause site: RNA polymerase II transcriptional pause signal from the human α2 globin gene
   2152..2188    +  misc_feature   MCS (fragment): multiple cloning site
   2202..2879    +  CDS            DsRed2: improved tetrameric variant of DsRed fluorescent protein mammalian codon-optimized
   2929..3050    -  polyA_signal   SV40 poly(A) signal: SV40 polyadenylation signal
   3073..3141    -  CDS            large T antigen (fragment): large T antigen from SV40 (simian virus 40)
   3157..3289    +  CDS            TcR (fragment): tetracycline efflux protein; tet; confers resistance to tetracycline
   3469..4057    -  rep_origin     ori: high-copy-number ColE1/pMB1/pBR322/pUC origin of replication
   4228..5088    -  CDS            AmpR: β-lactamase; bla; confers resistance to ampicillin, carbenicillin, and related antibiotics
   5089..5193    -  promoter       AmpR promoter: bla
   5220..5648    +  rep_origin     f1 ori (sequence partly withheld): f1 bacteriophage origin of replication; arrow indicates direction of (+) strand synthesis
   5680..5747    -  CDS            lacZα (fragment): LacZα fragment of β-galactosidase; lacZ fragment
   5806..5854    +  polyA_signal   poly(A) signal: synthetic polyadenylation signal
>Addgene plasmid #17706 | GLASTp-DsRed2 | addgene full sequence | sequence record 333557 | Addgene NGS Result
AACATACGCTCTCCATCAAAACAAAACGAAACAAAACAAACTAGCAAAATAGGCTGTCCCCAGTGCAAGT
GCAGGTGCCAGAACATTTCTCTATCGATAGGTACCATGTCTACACAAACTGAAATAATGAAATGGTTTTT
AACCAAGCTTTAGGGATTAGAGAGGAAAAAAAAAGTGAAAAAGAAAGGGCACCAGGGTCTTCCCATCTCT
ATGCTAACCAAAGTGTGGTTTTCCAGCCCTTTTTCTTGCCTATTAACAAAAATAAAAACAAAAAATGGAA
ATGCCACTGGGCTTGAAACCCCATTTAAAATCAGATTTCTCTTTCGAGTTCCCTTGCAATACAAGTCAAA
GTCATTTCCACCAAAAAAAAAAAGCGGTGGGGGGGGGTGCGCAAATTAATCCTAAACTCATGGCTCAGAT
AGGACCTGGTATAGTAAATAAATGCTTTTAAAAGTAGTCATGGCATTGAGAAATGGCTCCATGCACCTAA
ACCAGAGGCACCAATGTAAAAACTAGTAATTGTGTTTTAACACAAAAGATTGAAAAGCGTTTTGTTTCAC
ATCCTAATATTATTCCACCCACTTAAAAAGAGTTACTTAATATTGACTCTGTATTAGGTATAAGACAAGT
TCTTGCCCTCAAAGAACTTATAATTTAGTTGAGAAACCAAAACTTAACATGAGCTTAAAAAGAAGGATGC
AGTACAAAACATGGTATAATTAAGTGCTAAACAATGTAGTATAGATGCTCAGTGACCTAGGAGATCAGAG
GAAGGGAAGGGTCACTGAGGGCTGGGGATGTCAAAAGCATGTACTTTCAGTAAGTTCTTAAAATGATAGC
ATGTTAGAAAGCTGTTATAATTGCTGCTGATTTGTAATTTTAAAGCGTTGACATGATTCACCATTGCTTT
CCAACCAGTAGCTGTTTAAAAGGACATACAGTTGAGGGTGAAAGGAGATATTTCTTTATGATCTCCAGAG
ATTTGTATTGAGGGGAAAAAAGACATACTTTCTTGTTGAATAATAGACCAAGAATTGAGCATATTTTGCA
TGGGGAATATTAAATTCAGTGAACAAGAATCCAAACCTCAGGCTGTGATTCTGGTATAAATTTTTGTTTC
TAATGAACCATTTTCTTCCTTCTAAAGAAGATTTAAGTTTTGGGAATAAGTCACCTCAAAAAATTTTTTT
TTTATTTTCTAATATCTATTTTCACAATTTATTTTTCTTTTAAGAAAAGTGGACTAGAAGCTCAAGTTAC
CTTCTCAAGGCAATGAGAATTTTTTAGCTCTAAAAAAGTTGTGTGTGGTAGGGAGAACATTTAGCATCCT
TTAAAATGGAGACATCTGAACAGCAACCTATCTTTTGAATCGCCAAATCTCAAGTGTACTTTGCACTCTC
GGTCTTAAAATGCTCTTCATTTTCTAGTTTGGCAAAAATTCCAGTCTCTTTACATTTGCTACCTTTTCCG
TCTTTGCAACACAGGCAGTGTGAGCTAAATTAGGTTTGTTAAAATGAAGTTTTGAAGTTTCAACTGCTGA
AATAGAGGCATGTCCCTAACTTTAGACAAATTTAGAGAATCGTAGTAAGCATTATTTTTTTTCTACATAC
TTGTCTGCATTCAGTGTCTTCCCAAGAAACGTCAGTTAATTCCCCGATTCGAAAAAGGAACTTTCTCGTA
ACAGTTGTACAACCAGGCTAAAGAGCACACCCTCGTCTTCCCTGAAAGGGAGGAAACATGCAATAATGTG
AGGTAATTAAATTTAGCCTTAGAAAAGTCTTTGAAACGTTCTAATCAAGACTTTCAGCTTTCCGATTGTG
TGCGCTTTATTTTTCAATTCTTCCTAGTCCCGGTTTTGCATTTCTAATGACAGTGAACTGACAAAGCGTG
AAAGTGGTCTAAGGAGCAAAACAAAGCCAGCAAGCCTGCTTCTGGTGTGCCAAGATTAATCAATATTCCA
GAAACCTCGGGGTTTCCCCCTCCTCCCTGTGCGGTTTCCATTCCCCACTCCTCCTTTCCCGGGCACAGAC
TCCTCCCCTTTTCTTAAGTTGCCCTGATAGTAACTTGCAGTTTCAGAGCACATGCACACTGTCAGGGCTA
GCCTGGCTGCTTACGCGCGCTGCGGATTGTTGCTCCGTTGTACCTGCTGGGGAATTCTGCAGTCGACGGT
ACCGCGGGCCCGGGATCCACCGGTCGCCACCATGGCCTCCTCCGAGAACGTCATCACCGAGTTCATGCGC
TTCAAGGTGCGCATGGAGGGCACCGTGAACGGCCACGAGTTCGAGATCGAGGGCGAGGGCGAGGGCCGCC
CCTACGAGGGCCACAACACCGTGAAGCTGAAGGTGACCAAGGGCGGCCCCCTGCCCTTCGCCTGGGACAT
CCTGTCCCCCCAGTTCCAGTACGGCTCCAAGGTGTACGTGAAGCACCCCGCCGACATCCCCGACTACAAG
AAGCTGTCCTTCCCCGAGGGCTTCAAGTGGGAGCGCGTGATGAACTTCGAGGACGGCGGCGTGGCGACCG
TGACCCAGGACTCCTCCCTGCAGGACGGCTGCTTCATCTACAAGGTGAAGTTCATCGGCGTGAACTTCCC
CTCCGACGGCCCCGTGATGCAGAAGAAGACCATGGGCTGGGAGGCCTCCACCGAGCGCCTGTACCCCCGC
GACGGCGTGCTGAAGGGCGAGACCCACAAGGCCCTGAAGCTGAAGGACGGCGGCCACTACCTGGTGGAGT
TCAAGTCCATCTACATGGCCAAGAAGCCCGTGCAGCTGCCCGGCTACTACTACGTGGACGCCAAGCTGGA
CATCACCTCCCACAACGAGGACTACACCATCGTGGAGCAGTACGAGCGCACCGAGGGCCGCCACCACCTG
TTCCTGTAGCGGCCGCGACTCTAGAGTCGGGGCGGCCGGCCGCTTCGAGCAGACATGATAAGATACATTG
ATGAGTTTGGACAAACCACAACTAGAATGCAGTGAAAAAAATGCTTTATTTGTGAAATTTGTGATGCTAT
TGCTTTATTTGTAACCATTATAAGCTGCAATAAACAAGTTAACAACAACAATTGCATTCATTTTATGTTT
CAGGTTCAGGGGGAGGTGTGGGAGGTTTTTTAAAGCAAGTAAAACCTCTACAAATGTGGTAAAATCGATA
AGGATCCGTCGACCGATGCCCTTGAGAGCCTTCAACCCAGTCAGCTCCTTCCGGTGGGCGCGGGGCATGA
CTATCGTCGCCGCACTTATGACTGTCTTCTTTATCATGCAACTCGTAGGACAGGTGCCGGCAGCGCTCTT
CCGCTTCCTCGCTCACTGACTCGCTGCGCTCGGTCGTTCGGCTGCGGCGAGCGGTATCAGCTCACTCAAA
GGCGGTAATACGGTTATCCACAGAATCAGGGGATAACGCAGGAAAGAACATGTGAGCAAAAGGCCAGCAA
AAGGCCAGGAACCGTAAAAAGGCCGCGTTGCTGGCGTTTTTCCATAGGCTCCGCCCCCCTGACGAGCATC
ACAAAAATCGACGCTCAAGTCAGAGGTGGCGAAACCCGACAGGACTATAAAGATACCAGGCGTTTCCCCC
TGGAAGCTCCCTCGTGCGCTCTCCTGTTCCGACCCTGCCGCTTACCGGATACCTGTCCGCCTTTCTCCCT
TCGGGAAGCGTGGCGCTTTCTCATAGCTCACGCTGTAGGTATCTCAGTTCGGTGTAGGTCGTTCGCTCCA
AGCTGGGCTGTGTGCACGAACCCCCCGTTCAGCCCGACCGCTGCGCCTTATCCGGTAACTATCGTCTTGA
GTCCAACCCGGTAAGACACGACTTATCGCCACTGGCAGCAGCCACTGGTAACAGGATTAGCAGAGCGAGG
TATGTAGGCGGTGCTACAGAGTTCTTGAAGTGGTGGCCTAACTACGGCTACACTAGAAGAACAGTATTTG
GTATCTGCGCTCTGCTGAAGCCAGTTACCTTCGGAAAAAGAGTTGGTAGCTCTTGATCCGGCAAACAAAC
CACCGCTGGTAGCGGTGGTTTTTTTGTTTGCAAGCAGCAGATTACGCGCAGAAAAAAAGGATCTCAAGAA
GATCCTTTGATCTTTTCTACGGGGTCTGACGCTCAGTGGAACGAAAACTCACGTTAAGGGATTTTGGTCA
TGAGATTATCAAAAAGGATCTTCACCTAGATCCTTTTAAATTAAAAATGAAGTTTTAAATCAATCTAAAG
TATATATGAGTAAACTTGGTCTGACAGTTACCAATGCTTAATCAGTGAGGCACCTATCTCAGCGATCTGT
CTATTTCGTTCATCCATAGTTGCCTGACTCCCCGTCGTGTAGATAACTACGATACGGGAGGGCTTACCAT
CTGGCCCCAGTGCTGCAATGATACCGCGAGACCCACGCTCACCGGCTCCAGATTTATCAGCAATAAACCA
GCCAGCCGGAAGGGCCGAGCGCAGAAGTGGTCCTGCAACTTTATCCGCCTCCATCCAGTCTATTAATTGT
TGCCGGGAAGCTAGAGTAAGTAGTTCGCCAGTTAATAGTTTGCGCAACGTTGTTGCCATTGCTACAGGCA
TCGTGGTGTCACGCTCGTCGTTTGGTATGGCTTCATTCAGCTCCGGTTCCCAACGATCAAGGCGAGTTAC
ATGATCCCCCATGTTGTGCAAAAAAGCGGTTAGCTCCTTCGGTCCTCCGATCGTTGTCAGAAGTAAGTTG
GCCGCAGTGTTATCACTCATGGTTATGGCAGCACTGCATAATTCTCTTACTGTCATGCCATCCGTAAGAT
GCTTTTCTGTGACTGGTGAGTACTCAACCAAGTCATTCTGAGAATAGTGTATGCGGCGACCGAGTTGCTC
TTGCCCGGCGTCAATACGGGATAATACCGCGCCACATAGCAGAACTTTAAAAGTGCTCATCATTGGAAAA
CGTTCTTCGGGGCGAAAACTCTCAAGGATCTTACCGCTGTTGAGATCCAGTTCGATGTAACCCACTCGTG
CACCCAACTGATCTTCAGCATCTTTTACTTTCACCAGCGTTTCTGGGTGAGCAAAAACAGGAAGGCAAAA
TGCCGCAAAAAAGGGAATAAGGGCGACACGGAAATGTTGAATACTCATACTCTTCCTTTTTCAATATTAT
TGAAGCATTTATCAGGGTTATTGTCTCATGAGCGGATACATATTTGAATGTATTTAGAAAAATAAACAAA
TAGGGGTTCCGCGCACATTTCCCCGAAAAGTGCCACCTG
[124 nt withheld, positions 5220-5343]
C
[91 nt withheld, positions 5345-5435]
A
[49 nt withheld, positions 5437-5485]
CCTTTGACGTTGGAGTCCACGTTCTTT
[37 nt withheld, positions 5513-5549]
ACCCTATCTCGGTCTATTCTTTTGATTTATAAGGGATTTTGCCGATTTCGGCCTATTGGTTAAAAAATGA
GCTGATTTAACAAAAATTTAACGCGAATTTTAACAAAATATTAACGCTTACAATTTGCCATTCGCCATTC
AGGCTGCGCAACTGTTGGGAAGGGCGATCGGTGCGGGCCTCTTCGCTATTACGCCAGCCCAAGCTACCAT
GATAAGTAAGTAATATTAAGGTACGGGAGGTACTTGGAGCGGCCGCAATAAAATATCTTTATTTTCATTA
CATCTGTGTGTTGGTTTTTTGTGTGAATCGATAGTACT
